>Addgene plasmid #172895 | pTD56 | addgene full sequence | sequence record 353627 | Addgene NGS Result
CATTTCCCCGAAAAGTGCCACCTGACGTCTAAGAAACCATTATTATCATGACATTAACCTATAAAAATAG
GCGTATCACGAGGCCCTTTCGTCTCGCGCGTTTCGGTGATGACGGTGAAAACCTCTGACACATGCAGCTC
CCGGAGACGGTCACAGCTTGTCTGTAAGCGGATGCCGGGAGCAGACAAGCCCGTCAGGGCGCGTCAGCGG
GTGTTGGCGGGTGTCGGGGCTGGCTTAACTATGCGGCATCAGAGCAGATTGTACTGAGAGTGCACCATAT
GCGGTGTGAAATACCGCACAGATGCGTAAGGAGAAAATACCGCATCAGGCGCCATTCGCCATTCAGGCTG
CGCAACTGTTGGGAAGGGCGATCGGTGCGGGCCTCTTCGCTATTACGCCAGCTGGCGAAAGGGGGATGTG
CTGCAAGGCGATTAAGTTGGGTAACGCCAGGGTTTTCCCAGTCACGACGTTGTAAAACGACGGCCAGTCG
CCGGCACTAGTTACCCGAAGTATGTCAAAAAGAGGTATGCTATGAAGCAGCGTATTACAGTGACAGTTGA
CAGCGACAGCTATCAGTTGCTCAAGGCATATATGATGTCAATATCTCCGGTTCGGTAAGCACAACCATGC
AGAATGAAGCCCGTCGTCTGCGTGCCGAACGCTGGAAAGCGGAAAATCAGGAAGGGATGGCTGAGGTCGC
CCGGTTTATTGAAATGAACGGCTCTTTTGCCGACGAGAACAGGGGCTGGTGAAATGCAGTTTAAGGTTTA
CACCTATAAAAGAGAGAGCCGTTATCGTCTGTTTGTGGATGTACAGAGTGATATTATTGACACGCCCGGG
CGACGGATGGTGATCCCCCTGGCCAGTGCACGTCTGCTGTCAGATAAAGTCCCCCGTGAACTTTACCCGG
TGGTGCATATCGGGGATGAAAGCTGGCGCATGATGACCACCGATATGGCCAGTGTGCCGGTCTCCGTTAT
CGGGGAAGAAGTGGCTGATCTCAGCCACCGCGAAAATGACATCAAAAACGCCATTAACCTGATGTTCTGG
GGAATATAAATGTCAGGCTCCCTTATACACAGCCAGTCTGCAGGTCGACCTAGGGAGCATCGGGAGCCTC
AGGAGCATCGATGGTCTCCGAGCTCATTAAAGAAAACATGCATATGAAGCTCTACATGGAGGGAACCGTC
AACAACCACCACTTCAAGTGCACCTCCGAGGGAGAGGGAAAGCCATACGAGGGAACCCAAACCATGCGTA
TCAAGGCCGTCGAGGGAGGACCACTCCCATTCGCCTTCGACATCCTCGCCACCTCCTTCATGTACGGATC
CAAGGTAAGTTTAAACATATATATACTAACTAACCCTGATTATTTAAATTTTCAGACCTTCATCAACCAC
ACCCAAGGAATCCCAGACTTCTTCAAGCAATCCTTCCCAGAGGGATTCACCTGGGAGCGTGTCACCACCT
ACGAGGACGGAGGAGTCCTCACCGCCACCCAAGACACCTCCCTCCAAGACGGATGCCTCATCTACAACGT
CAAGGTAAGTTTAAACAGTTCGGTACTAACTAACCATACATATTTAAATTTTCAGATCCGTGGAGTCAAC
TTCCCATCCAACGGACCAGTCATGCAAAAGAAGACCCTCGGATGGGAGGCCTCCACCGAGACCCTCTACC
CAGCCGACGGAGGACTTGAGGGACGTGCCGACATGGCCCTCAAGCTCGTCGGAGGAGGACACCTCATCTG
CAACCTCAAGGTAAGTTTAAACATGATTTTACTAACTAACTAATCTGATTTAAATTTTCAGACCACCTAC
CGTTCCAAGAAGCCAGCCAAGAACCTCAAGATGCCAGGAGTCTACTACGTCGACCGTCGTCTTGAGCGTA
TCAAGGAGGCCGACAAGGAGACCTACGTCGAGCAACACGAGGTCGCCGTCGCCCGTTACTGCGACCTCCC
ATCCAAGCTCGGACACCGTGAGAATCTGTACTTTCAATCCGGAAAGGTAAGTTTAAAATAACTTCGTATA
GCATACATTATACGAAGTTATTTTCAGGGAGAGCAAAAGCTTATCTCCGAGGAGGACCTCTAAGGATGAT
CGACGCCAACGTCGTTGAATTTTCAAATTTTAAATACTGAATATTTGTTTTTTTTCCTATTATTTATTTA
TTCTCTTTGTGTTTTTTTTCTTGCTTTCTAAAAAATTAATTCAATCCAAATCTAAACATTTTTTTTTCTC
TTTCCGTCTCCCAATTCGTATTCCGCTCCTCTCATCTGAACACAATGTGCAAGTTTATTTATCTTCTCGC
TTTCATTTCATTAGGACGTGGGGGGAATTGGTGGAAGGGGGAAACACACAAAAGGATGATGGAAATGAAA
TAAGGACACACAATATGCAACAACATTCAATTCAGAAATATGGAGGAAGGTTTAAAAGAAAACATAAAAA
TATATAGAGGAGGAAGGAAACTAGCTGCCCTCGATTGTCTATCTTCCATTCTCACCAAGTTTCAACAACT
TTATTCAGTCATTCTTCTCTGGTTCATTTCCCAACCAATCTTCCCGAATAAAGCCCATCTGTCCTTTCGG
CCACATTCCTCACCTACATCCGTACTCCTTATCTCCCGTTCTTATCCAGTCTTTTATCGTCTCTGCGTCT
CGCACACTGTCTCGTCGGTAATGTAAAAAAAAAACAAAAAAAACTTGAAAACTTGCGGAAAGATTTCCTA
ATAAAAGGAGACGAATCCGGTAGGAAATCGACAAGTCTCTGCTTCTCGAAGACTAGGTGAGTTACATTTC
TTTGGCCGAATTATTTTGAAATCCTAAATTTGATAATTTCAGAGATGTCTGTAAAACTTGCGTGTTATGT
GACGGCTTCGGTCACTGTCGCCACTCTTATGGTATGCTTCATGACCATGTCAACCATCTACTCGGAGGTT
GATGGATTCAGAGAGAAGCTTGATACCGAGATGAATGTGTTCAGAGTGAGTTAAATTATATTTTGAATTT
TAAATAATTTTTAATTTTCTAGCAATCTACCAATGGATTGTGGAAGGACATAGTTGTCATCGGAAGATCT
AGCAAGCGTGTCCGTTGTCAATATGAAGAGACCAACGCTACCCCAACTCCACATGCTGATGGATCCCCAT
CTGCTCCACCAGGTCAACCACCAGCAGTTCCACCAGTCTTCAACCAGCCAAAGACTCCAAATGGAGCCAA
TGGAAATGGACCAACCTGCAACTGCAATGCTGATAACAAGTGCCCAGCTGGACCATCCGGACCAAAGGGA
GTTCCAGGAGTTCCAGGACTCGACGGAGTTCCAGGACTTGACGGTGTTCCAGGAGTTGGAGCTGATGATA
TCGCTCCACAACGCGAGTCTGTCGGATGCTTCACTTGCCCACAAGGACCAGTTGGACCACCAGGAGCTCT
TGGAAGACCAGGACCACGTGGACTTCCAGGACCAAGAGGACAAAATGGAAACCCAGGAAGAGATGGACAA
CCAGGACATCCAGGAGAGCAAGGATCATCCGGTCAAATCGGAAAGATCGGAGAGCCAGGACCACCAGGAG
AGAAGGGACGCGACGCCGAGCATCCAATCGGAAGACCAGGACCAAAGGGACCAAGAGGAGATCAAGGACC
AACAGGACCAGCTGGACAGAACGGTCTTCACGGACCACCAGGAGAGCCAGGAACCGTTGGACCAGAAGGA
CCATCTGGAAAGCAAGGACGTCAAGGACCAGACGGAACCCAGGGAGAGACTGGACCAGACGGAAGACCAG
GAAAGGATGCCGAGTACTGCCAGTGCCCAGACAAGTCTCCACCATCAGAGGCTGTCAACGCCAACCGTGG
ATACAGAAATATCTAAATTGTTGGTGTTTTCTAATAAAATATTTGAGATTCAGTGAGACTTTTTTCTTGG
CGGCACAATAAAGTTTCCTCTTTTTGTTGGGTCACTCAACGAACACAATACAAATATTTGAGCGCTCGCA
TTTTTCTCAACCTTTCGGGTTTAAAGCACTTCAAAATGGAATTGAAGAGAGATTGTGAAAGTACATCAGA
CAGAATCACATTTTGATAGCATTCACTTCACTCAGATGCAAACTTTTCAGTGACTATAAAAAGTCATAAA
ATAATAACATTAAAAAAGCAAATAAATTAGCGAGAGAATTTTTTGACAAAAAGAAAGAAGAGTGATAGAG
AAGAAGGGAATGCTTGAAAGGATTTTGCATTTATCTTAATCACCGTCTTCGAGAAGACGAACCATGGCGC
CAGTTTCAGAATCCAAGTTTCTAATATAGTTCATCACAATGTTGACGTTGGTCCAACCTCCGGCTTGCAT
AATCTCTGGGATGGAAACTCCAGCGCGAGCCATGTCACGGGCAGCTCCGACACGGGCGGAATGTCCAGAC
CAAGCCAAGTAACGTTGTCCGGAATCATCCTTGGCTCCGTAGATGAGACGGTGGGTAGCTTCGAAGATTC
CTGAAAATTTATTTTCAGCTTATTCTTAGCTAATATGTTGTTTAAACTTACCTTCAAGAGCTCGAGTCGA
GAGTTGTGATGTTGCACTCGGGGCAGCAACTCCGTTCTTGCGAACACGACAGAACAGGTAGTTGTTTGGA
TCATCGGCGACTCCGGAAACCGAAATCCAGCGCTCAACGAGCTTGGTAACTCCAAGGGAGAGCGCTTTTT
CGACTCCGGCAGTCGAGACCAGCGTTTTTGTACGTCCGATGTGGATGAGCATTCTTCCTCCGTCTGTGCG
ACTAATATCCTTGACGCGAATGCGGGCAATTTCGGCGATACGGAGAAGTGTGTTGTAAGCAATTCCGAGG
AAGGCGAGGTTTCGGATGTCCTGGCAACGATCGGAATTTTCCATAAGAGAACGGACCTGATCGAAGTCGG
TTCTGAAAATTTCGTCAAGTCTTAGGATTGAATACATTAATATTTAAACTTACCTTTCGAAGGCGAGGGC
TTGCTTGGCTCTCTCTCCAGCATCAACATTTTCCTTGCGGATACGTCTCATTACGAGAGATACGGCATTA
GAATCTGATGGGCGTGGAAGTCCAGATCGGCGATGGAGCATATTGAGCTGTCCGAGATGTTGTTGGATCG
TCTTCACCGCCAATCCACGAGCTTGGAGGTAGAGCAAGTAGTCACGAACGTCTTCTGGCTCGGCTGGGAA
CCACTTGCGGTTGTTAAGCTTGCACCAGGCAGCCCAAGAACGGCACACTGAGAGAAGCATCTTCCAGGTG
TGCTCGGAGAAGGCTTGTCTGTCACGGAACATATCCATGAGGTTCTTGCGAACTTCATCACTTGTCGCGT
CAACTGGAAGTGCTGGAAGATTTTGATGAACAGTGAGAAGATTTGACATATTTTCGAAGTTTTTTAGATG
CACTAGAACAAAGCGTGTTGGCTTCCTCTGAGCCCGCTTTCCTTATATACCCGCATTCTGCAGCCTTACA
GAATGTTCTAGAAGGTCCTAGATGCATTCGTTTGAAAATACTCCCGGTGGGTGCAAAGAGACGCAGACGG
AAAATGTATCTGGGTCTCTTTATTGTGTACACTACTTTTCCATGTACCGAATGTGAGTCGCCCTCCTTTT
GCAACAAGCAGCTCGAATGTTCTAGAAAAAGGTGGAAAATAGTATAAATACCGTTGAAAATAAATACCGA
ACAACATTTGCTCTAATTGTGAAATTAGAAATCTTCAAACTATAATCATGTCACTTTACCACTATTTCCG
TCCAGCTCAACGTTCCGTTTTTGGTGATCATTTTTGCTTTCGTCGTAAATCTACACACGCGTCTCTTCCG
TGCGAGAGTCCAAGCCAGCAGCCAAATTCGTTGACTGAGTATTCAACGTTTATACGTTGTCGGCAACGAG
AAATAGGAAAATGCATCGGGAAATGTTCTTTTTTCGATTTTTTCCAAGGTTTTGACAAATTTTACCACGA
ATTTTGCTATGTTTTCAATTAAAAAATATGTTATTCAACTGTTTCTATGAGGAAAATAAGGCTTTGCATG
TAATTTTCTTATTCAGCATAATTTTTAATTAATTTGAATTTTCTGTCCTAACGTTTATTTTGTTTTCTTG
GTTATGACTGATCTGAAATTAATTTTTGAATTTTAAGGTAATATGTCAGGCGGTGCCGCAAGTTTGTACA
AAAAAGCAGGCTCCATGAAAAAGCCTGAACTCACCGCGACGTCTGTCGAGAAGTTTCTGATCGAAAAGTT
CGACAGCGTCTCCGACCTGATGCAGCTCTCGGAGGGCGAAGAATCTCGTGCTTTCAGCTTCGATGTAGGA
GGGCGTGGATATGTCCTGCGGGTAAATAGCTGCGCCGATGGTTTCTACAAAGATCGTTATGTTTATCGGC
ACTTTGCATCGGCCGCGCTCCCGATTCCGGAAGTGCTTGACATTGGGGAATTCAGCGAGAGCCTGACCTA
TTGCATCTCCCGCCGTGCACAGGGTGTCACGTTGCAAGACCTGCCTGAAACCGAACTGCCCGCTGTTCTG
CAGCCGGTCGCGGAGGCCATGGATGCGATCGCTGCGGCCGATCTTAGCCAGACGAGCGGGTTCGGCCCAT
TCGGACCGCAAGGAATCGGTCAATACACTACATGGCGTGATTTCATATGCGCGATTGCTGATCCCCATGT
GTATCACTGGCAAACTGTGATGGACGACACCGTCAGTGCGTCCGTCGCGCAGGCTCTCGATGAGCTGATG
CTTTGGGCCGAGGACTGCCCCGAAGTCCGGCACCTCGTGCACGCGGATTTCGGCTCCAACAATGTCCTGA
CGGACAATGGCCGCATAACAGCGGTCATTGACTGGAGCGAGGCGATGTTCGGGGATTCCCAATACGAGGT
CGCCAACATCTTCTTCTGGAGGCCGTGGTTGGCTTGTATGGAGCAGCAGACGCGCTACTTCGAGCGGAGG
CATCCGGAGCTTGCAGGATCGCCGCGGCTCCGGGCGTATATGCTCCGCATTGGTCTTGACCAACTCTATC
AGAGCTTGGTTGACGGCAATTTCGATGATGCAGCTTGGGCGCAGGGTCGATGCGACGCAATCGTCCGATC
CGGAGCCGGGACTGTCGGGCGTACACAAATCGCCCGCAGAAGCGCGGCCGTCTGGACCGATGGCTGTGTA
GAAGTACTCGCCGATAGTGGAAACCGACGCCCCAGCACTCGTCCGAGGGCAAAGGAATAGACCCAGCTTT
CTTGTACAAAGTGGGTCCAATTACTCTTCAACATCCCTACATGCTCTTTCTCCCTGTGCTCCCACCCCCT
ATTTTTGTTATTATCAAAAAACTTCTCTTAATTTCTTTGTTTTTTAGCTTCTTTTAAGTCACCTCTAACA
ATGAAATTGTGTAGATTCAAAAATAGAATTAATTCGTAATAAAAAGTCGAAAAAAATTGTGCTCCCTCCC
CCCATTAATAATAATTCTATCCCAAAATCTACACAATGTTCTGTGTACACTTCTTATGTTTTTTACTTCT
GATAAATTTTTTTGAAACATCATAGAAAAAACCGCACACAAAATACCTTATCATATGTTACGTTTCAGTT
TATGACCGCAATTTTTAATAACTTCGTATAGCATACATTATACGAAGTTATTTTCAGGGAGCCGGATCTA
TGCCTAAAGATCCAGCCAAACCTCCGGCCAAGGCACAAGTTGTGGGATGGCCACCGGTGAGATCATACCG
GAAGAACGTGATGGTTTCCTGCCAAAAATCAAGCGGTGGCCCGGAGGCGGCGGCGTTCGTGAAACTAGTT
CGACCTGCAGACTGGCTGTGTATAAGGGAGCCTGACATTTATATTCCCCAGAACATCAGGTTAATGGCGT
TTTTGATGTCATTTTCGCGGTGGCTGAGATCAGCCACTTCTTCCCCGATAACGGAGACCGGCACACTGGC
CATATCGGTGGTCATCATGCGCCAGCTTTCATCCCCGATATGCACCACCGGGTAAAGTTCACGGGGGACT
TTATCTGACAGCAGACGTGCACTGGCCAGGGGGATCACCATCCGTCGCCCGGGCGTGTCAATAATATCAC
TCTGTACATCCACAAACAGACGATAACGGCTCTCTCTTTTATAGGTGTAAACCTTAAACTGCATTTCACC
AGCCCCTGTTCTCGTCGGCAAAAGAGCCGTTCATTTCAATAAACCGGGCGACCTCAGCCATCCCTTCCTG
ATTTTCCGCTTTCCAGCGTTCGGCACGCAGACGACGGGCTTCATTCTGCATGGTTGTGCTTACCGAACCG
GAGATATTGACATCATATATGCCTTGAGCAACTGATAGCTGTCGCTGTCAACTGTCACTGTAATACGCTG
CTTCATAGCATACCTCTTTTTGACATACTTCGGGTTCCTAGGAAATCGATAACATGGTCATAGCTGTTTC
CTGTGTGAAATTGTTATCCGCTCACAATTCCACACAACATACGAGCCGGAAGCATAAAGTGTAAAGCCTG
GGGTGCCTAATGAGTGAGCTAACTCACATTAATTGCGTTGCGCTCACTGCCCGCTTTCCAGTCGGGAAAC
CTGTCGTGCCAGCTGCATTAATGAATCGGCCAACGCGCGGGGAGAGGCGGTTTGCGTATTGGGCGCTCTT
CCGCTTCCTCGCTCACTGACTCGCTGCGCTCGGTCGTTCGGCTGCGGCGAGCGGTATCAGCTCACTCAAA
GGCGGTAATACGGTTATCCACAGAATCAGGGGATAACGCAGGAAAGAACATGTGAGCAAAAGGCCAGCAA
AAGGCCAGGAACCGTAAAAAGGCCGCGTTGCTGGCGTTTTTCCATAGGCTCCGCCCCCCTGACGAGCATC
ACAAAAATCGACGCTCAAGTCAGAGGTGGCGAAACCCGACAGGACTATAAAGATACCAGGCGTTTCCCCC
TGGAAGCTCCCTCGTGCGCTCTCCTGTTCCGACCCTGCCGCTTACCGGATACCTGTCCGCCTTTCTCCCT
TCGGGAAGCGTGGCGCTTTCTCATAGCTCACGCTGTAGGTATCTCAGTTCGGTGTAGGTCGTTCGCTCCA
AGCTGGGCTGTGTGCACGAACCCCCCGTTCAGCCCGACCGCTGCGCCTTATCCGGTAACTATCGTCTTGA
GTCCAACCCGGTAAGACACGACTTATCGCCACTGGCAGCAGCCACTGGTAACAGGATTAGCAGAGCGAGG
TATGTAGGCGGTGCTACAGAGTTCTTGAAGTGGTGGCCTAACTACGGCTACACTAGAAGAACAGTATTTG
GTATCTGCGCTCTGCTGAAGCCAGTTACCTTCGGAAAAAGAGTTGGTAGCTCTTGATCCGGCAAACAAAC
CACCGCTGGTAGCGGTGGTTTTTTTGTTTGCAAGCAGCAGATTACGCGCAGAAAAAAAGGATCTCAAGAA
GATCCTTTGATCTTTTCTACGGGGTCTGACGCTCAGTGGAACGAAAACTCACGTTAAGGGATTTTGGTCA
TGAGATTATCAAAAAGGATCTTCACCTAGATCCTTTTAAATTAAAAATGAAGTTTTAAATCAATCTAAAG
TATATATGAGTAAACTTGGTCTGACAGTTACCAATGCTTAATCAGTGAGGCACCTATCTCAGCGATCTGT
CTATTTCGTTCATCCATAGTTGCCTGACTCCCCGTCGTGTAGATAACTACGATACGGGAGGGCTTACCAT
CTGGCCCCAGTGCTGCAATGATACCGCGAGACCCACGCTCACCGGCTCCAGATTTATCAGCAATAAACCA
GCCAGCCGGAAGGGCCGAGCGCAGAAGTGGTCCTGCAACTTTATCCGCCTCCATCCAGTCTATTAATTGT
TGCCGGGAAGCTAGAGTAAGTAGTTCGCCAGTTAATAGTTTGCGCAACGTTGTTGCCATTGCTACAGGCA
TCGTGGTGTCACGCTCGTCGTTTGGTATGGCTTCATTCAGCTCCGGTTCCCAACGATCAAGGCGAGTTAC
ATGATCCCCCATGTTGTGCAAAAAAGCGGTTAGCTCCTTCGGTCCTCCGATCGTTGTCAGAAGTAAGTTG
GCCGCAGTGTTATCACTCATGGTTATGGCAGCACTGCATAATTCTCTTACTGTCATGCCATCCGTAAGAT
GCTTTTCTGTGACTGGTGAGTACTCAACCAAGTCATTCTGAGAATAGTGTATGCGGCGACCGAGTTGCTC
TTGCCCGGCGTCAATACGGGATAATACCGCGCCACATAGCAGAACTTTAAAAGTGCTCATCATTGGAAAA
CGTTCTTCGGGGCGAAAACTCTCAAGGATCTTACCGCTGTTGAGATCCAGTTCGATGTAACCCACTCGTG
CACCCAACTGATCTTCAGCATCTTTTACTTTCACCAGCGTTTCTGGGTGAGCAAAAACAGGAAGGCAAAA
TGCCGCAAAAAAGGGAATAAGGGCGACACGGAAATGTTGAATACTCATACTCTTCCTTTTTCAATATTAT
TGAAGCATTTATCAGGGTTATTGTCTCATGAGCGGATACATATTTGAATGTATTTAGAAAAATAAACAAA
TAGGGGTTCCGCGCA
Features (pLannotate 1.2.2; 26 found; start..end, strand, type, name):
     93..128     +  CDS            rop (fragment): Rop protein, which maintains plasmids at low copy number; rop
    230..329     +  misc_feature   bom (fragment): basis of mobility region from pBR322
    335..488     -  CDS            lacZα (fragment): LacZα fragment of β-galactosidase; lacZ fragment
    591..749     +  CDS            ccdA (fragment): CCDA_ECO57 - Also known as H, letA. Experimental evidence at protein level: Swiss-Prot protein existence level 1. Antitoxin component of a type II toxin-antitoxin (TA) system which inhibits the post-segregational killing (PSK) of plasmid-free cells, also referred to as a plasmid addiction system. Binds to and blocks the activity of CcdB; will also remove bound CcdB protein from the CcdB-GyrA complex by forming a CcdA-CcdB complex, a process termed rejuvenation. Functions as a transcriptional corepressor for the ccdAB operon, repression also requires CcdB (By similarity). From Escherichia coli
    754..1059    +  CDS            ccdB: CcdB, a bacterial toxin that poisons DNA gyrase; ccdB; Plasmids containing the ccdB gene cannot be propagated in standard E. coli strains.
   1131..1985    +  CDS            mNeptune: mNeptune is a basic (constitutively fluorescent) far red fluorescent protein published in 2009, derived from Entacmaea quadricolor. It is reported to be a rapidly-maturing monomer with moderate acid sensitivity.
   2018..2051    +  protein_bind   loxP: Cre-mediated recombination occurs in the 8-bp core sequence (GCATACAT). Cre recombinase
   2845..2991    +  CDS            sqt-1 (fragment): SQT1_CAEEL - Also known as rol-5. Protein inferred from homology: Swiss-Prot protein existence level 3. Nematode cuticles are composed largely of collagen-like proteins. The cuticle functions both as an exoskeleton and as a barrier to protect the worm from its environment. This is a collagen critical for organismal morphogenesis. Mutations in sqt-1 can lengthen, shorten, or helically twist the entire animal. From Caenorhabditis elegans.
   3024..3863    +  CDS            sqt-1 (fragment): SQT1_CAEEL - Also known as rol-5. Protein inferred from homology: Swiss-Prot protein existence level 3. Nematode cuticles are composed largely of collagen-like proteins. The cuticle functions both as an exoskeleton and as a barrier to protect the worm from its environment. This is a collagen critical for organismal morphogenesis. Mutations in sqt-1 can lengthen, shorten, or helically twist the entire animal. From Caenorhabditis elegans.
   3907..4230    -  terminator     tbb-2 terminator: tbb-2; transcription terminator for the C. elegans tubulin beta-2 gene
   4239..5369    -  CDS            cre: RECR_BPP1 - Experimental evidence at protein level: Swiss-Prot protein existence level 1. Catalyzes site-specific recombination between two 34-base- pair LOXP sites. Its role is to maintain the phage genome as a monomeric unit-copy plasmid in the lysogenic state. From Escherichia phage P1 (Bacteriophage P1).
   5718..5768    +  CDS            hsp-16.1 (fragment): HSP11_CAEEL - Also known as hsp16-1b. Experimental evidence at transcript level: Swiss-Prot protein existence level 2. From Caenorhabditis elegans.
   6149..6169    +  protein_bind   attB1: mutant version of attB; core recombination site for the Gateway® BP reaction BP Clonase™
   6175..7200    +  CDS            HygR: aminoglycoside phosphotransferase from E. coli; aph(4)-Ia; confers resistance to hygromycin
   7204..7224    -  protein_bind   attB2: mutant version of attB; core recombination site for the Gateway® BP reaction BP Clonase™
   7578..7611    +  protein_bind   loxP: Cre-mediated recombination occurs in the 8-bp core sequence (GCATACAT). Cre recombinase
   7633..7763    +  CDS            mini-AID (fragment): minimal degron from the auxin-responsive IAA17 protein of Arabidopsis thaliana (Kubota et al., 2013) acts as an auxin-inducible degron (AID) in the presence of TIR1
   7809..8114    -  CDS            ccdB: CcdB, a bacterial toxin that poisons DNA gyrase; ccdB; Plasmids containing the ccdB gene cannot be propagated in standard E. coli strains.
   8119..8277    -  CDS            ccdA (fragment): CCDA_ECO57 - Also known as H, letA. Experimental evidence at protein level: Swiss-Prot protein existence level 1. Antitoxin component of a type II toxin-antitoxin (TA) system which inhibits the post-segregational killing (PSK) of plasmid-free cells, also referred to as a plasmid addiction system. Binds to and blocks the activity of CcdB; will also remove bound CcdB protein from the CcdB-GyrA complex by forming a CcdA-CcdB complex, a process termed rejuvenation. Functions as a transcriptional corepressor for the ccdAB operon, repression also requires CcdB (By similarity). From Escherichia coli
   8411..8427    -  protein_bind   lac operator: The lac repressor binds to the lac operator to inhibit transcription in E. coli. This inhibition can be relieved by adding lactose or isopropyl-β-D-thiogalactopyranoside (IPTG). lac repressor encoded by lacI
   8435..8465    -  promoter       lac promoter: promoter for the E. coli lac operon
   8480..8501    -  protein_bind   CAP binding site: CAP binding activates transcription in the presence of cAMP. E. coli catabolite activator protein
   8514..8606    -  CDS            lacI (fragment): lac repressor; lacI; The lac repressor binds to the lac operator to inhibit transcription in E. coli. This inhibition can be relieved by adding lactose or isopropyl-β-D-thiogalactopyranoside (IPTG).
   8789..9377    -  rep_origin     ori: high-copy-number ColE1/pMB1/pBR322/pUC origin of replication
   9548..10408   -  CDS            AmpR: β-lactamase; bla; confers resistance to ampicillin, carbenicillin, and related antibiotics
  10409..10513   -  promoter       AmpR promoter: bla
