[The description below was written by a language model from this plasmid's Addgene catalogue record and pLannotate feature annotations shown in this document.]
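Description:
pTD56 is a CRISPR homology-directed repair template vector built on the pDD285 backbone, designed for tagging endogenous genes with a fluorescent protein and an auxin-inducible degron. The target organism is not named in the catalogue fields, but the sqt-1, hsp-16.1 and tbb-2 elements in the feature table point to Caenorhabditis elegans. It replicates in E. coli from a high-copy ColE1/pUC-type origin and carries ampicillin resistance. Because it contains two intact ccdB toxin genes, it must be maintained in a ccdB-tolerant strain.

The payload follows the arrangement mKate2^SEC^AID*. The fluorescent protein coding sequence is mKate2, derived from Entacmaea quadricolor; the automated annotation labels it as the closely related mNeptune. It is followed by a loxP-flanked self-excising cassette (SEC) and then a mini-AID degron fragment from Arabidopsis IAA17, which allows auxin-triggered degradation of the tagged protein when TIR1 is present. Between the two loxP sites lie sqt-1 collagen sequences, which typically serve as a visible morphological marker. The cassette also holds a hygromycin resistance gene for drug selection of integrants, and a Cre recombinase gene with a tbb-2 terminator next to an hsp-16.1 fragment, suggesting heat-shock-inducible expression. Inducing Cre removes everything between the loxP sites, which should leave a continuous mKate2–degron tag at the locus.

The two ccdB cassettes, each with a ccdA fragment, flank the tag module in opposite orientations and act as negative-selection placeholders. According to the stated purpose, they mark the positions where homology arms are cloned. Replacing them with locus-specific arms should allow correctly assembled repair templates to grow in standard E. coli strains, while the parental vector is counter-selected.
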