Addgene plasmid #172895: pTD56
Purpose: mKate2^SEC^AID* vector with ccdB markers for cloning homology arms
Depositing lab: David Reiner. Depositing organization: Texas A&M Health Science Center.
Backbone
  Vector backbone: pDD285
  Vector type: CRISPR
Growth in bacteria
  Bacterial resistance: Ampicillin, 100 μg/mL
  Growth temperature: 30°C
  Growth strain: ccdB Survival
  Copy number: High Copy
Gene/Insert
  Gene/Insert name: mKate2
  Species: Entacmaea quadricolor
  Cloning method: Gibson Cloning
Terms and licenses: Academic/Nonprofit Terms; Industry Terms: Not Available to Industry
Depositor comments: mKate2^SEC^Degron
How to cite: pTD56 was a gift from David Reiner (Addgene plasmid # 172895 ; http://n2t.net/addgene:172895 ; RRID:Addgene_172895)
